>Addgene plasmid #142349 | TFORF2650 | addgene full sequence | sequence record 454969 | Addgene NGS Result
TTAATGTAGTCTTATGCAATACTCTTGTAGTCTTGCAACATGGTAACGATGAGTTAGCAACATGCCTTAC
AAGGAGAGAAAAAGCACCGTGCATGCCGATTGGTGGAAGTAAGGTGGTACGATCGTGCCTTATTAGGAAG
GCAACAGACGGGTCTGACATGGATTGGACGAACCACTGAATTGCCGCATTGCAGAGATATTGTATTTAAG
TGCCTAGCTCGATACATAAACGGGTCTCTCTGGTTAGACCAGATCTGAGCCTGGGAGCTCTCTGGCTAAC
TAGGGAACCCACTGCTTAAGCCTCAATAAAGCTTGCCTTGAGTGCTTCAAGTAGTGTGTGCCCGTCTGTT
GTGTGACTCTGGTAACTAGAGATCCCTCAGACCCTTTTAGTCAGTGTGGAAAATCTCTAGCAGTGGCGCC
CGAACAGGGACTTGAAAGCGAAAGGGAAACCAGAGGAGCTCTCTCGACGCAGGACTCGGCTTGCTGAAGC
GCGCACGGCAAGAGGCGAGGGGCGGCGACTGGTGAGTACGCCAAAAATTTTGACTAGCGGAGGCTAGAAG
GAGAGAGATGGGTGCGAGAGCGTCAGTATTAAGCGGGGGAGAATTAGATCGCGATGGGAAAAAATTCGGT
TAAGGCCAGGGGGAAAGAAAAAATATAAATTAAAACATATAGTATGGGCAAGCAGGGAGCTAGAACGATT
CGCAGTTAATCCTGGCCTGTTAGAAACATCAGAAGGCTGTAGACAAATACTGGGACAGCTACAACCATCC
CTTCAGACAGGATCAGAAGAACTTAGATCATTATATAATACAGTAGCAACCCTCTATTGTGTGCATCAAA
GGATAGAGATAAAAGACACCAAGGAAGCTTTAGACAAGATAGAGGAAGAGCAAAACAAAAGTAAGACCAC
CGCACAGCAAGCGGCCGCTGATCTTCAGACCTGGAGGAGGAGATATGAGGGACAATTGGAGAAGTGAATT
ATATAAATATAAAGTAGTAAAAATTGAACCATTAGGAGTAGCACCCACCAAGGCAAAGAGAAGAGTGGTG
CAGAGAGAAAAAAGAGCAGTGGGAATAGGAGCTTTGTTCCTTGGGTTCTTGGGAGCAGCAGGAAGCACTA
TGGGCGCAGCGTCAATGACGCTGACGGTACAGGCCAGACAATTATTGTCTGGTATAGTGCAGCAGCAGAA
CAATTTGCTGAGGGCTATTGAGGCGCAACAGCATCTGTTGCAACTCACAGTCTGGGGCATCAAGCAGCTC
CAGGCAAGAATCCTGGCTGTGGAAAGATACCTAAAGGATCAACAGCTCCTGGGGATTTGGGGTTGCTCTG
GAAAACTCATTTGCACCACTGCTGTGCCTTGGAATGCTAGTTGGAGTAATAAATCTCTGGAACAGATTTG
GAATCACACGACCTGGATGGAGTGGGACAGAGAAATTAACAATTACACAAGCTTAATACACTCCTTAATT
GAAGAATCGCAAAACCAGCAAGAAAAGAATGAACAAGAATTATTGGAATTAGATAAATGGGCAAGTTTGT
GGAATTGGTTTAACATAACAAATTGGCTGTGGTATATAAAATTATTCATAATGATAGTAGGAGGCTTGGT
AGGTTTAAGAATAGTTTTTGCTGTACTTTCTATAGTGAATAGAGTTAGGCAGGGATATTCACCATTATCG
TTTCAGACCCACCTCCCAACCCCGAGGGGACCCATGCATTGCATCTCAATTAGTCAGCAACCAGGTGTGG
AAAGTCCCCAGGCTCCCCAGCAGGCAGAAGTATGCAAAGCATGCGTCTCAATTAGTCAGCAACCATAGTC
CCGCCCCTAACTCCGCCCATCCCGCCCCTAACTCCGCCCAGTTCCGCCCATTCTCCGCCCCATGGCTGAC
TAATTTTTTTTATTTATGCAGAGGCCGAGGCCGCCTCGGCCTCTGAGCTATTCCAGAAGTAGTGAGGAGG
CTTTTTTGGAGGCCTAGGCTTTTGCAAAAAGCTTTCTAGAGGTACCACCGGAGCTTACCATGACCGAGTA
CAAGCCCACGGTGCGCCTCGCCACCCGCGACGACGTCCCCAGGGCCGTACGCACCCTCGCCGCCGCGTTC
GCCGACTACCCCGCCACGCGCCACACCGTCGATCCGGACCGCCACATCGAGCGGGTCACCGAGCTGCAAG
AACTCTTCCTCACGCGCGTCGGGCTCGACATCGGCAAGGTGTGGGTCGCGGACGACGGCGCCGCCGTGGC
GGTCTGGACCACGCCGGAGAGCGTCGAAGCGGGGGCGGTGTTCGCCGAGATCGGCCCGCGCATGGCCGAG
TTGAGCGGTTCCCGGCTGGCCGCGCAGCAACAGATGGAAGGCCTCCTGGCGCCGCACCGGCCCAAGGAGC
CCGCGTGGTTCCTGGCCACCGTCGGCGTCTCGCCCGACCACCAGGGCAAGGGTCTGGGCAGCGCCGTCGT
GCTCCCCGGAGTGGAGGCGGCCGAGCGCGCCGGGGTGCCCGCCTTCCTGGAGACCTCCGCGCCCCGCAAC
CTCCCCTTCTACGAGCGGCTCGGCTTCACCGTCACCGCCGACGTCGAGGTGCCCGAAGGACCGCGCACCT
GGTGCATGACCCGCAAGCCCGGTGCCAGTTAACGAATTCTAGATCTTGAGACAAATGGCAGTATTCATCC
ACAATTTTAAAAGAAAAGGGGGGATTGGGGGGTACAGTGCAGGGGAAAGAATAGTAGACATAATAGCAAC
AGACATACAAACTAAAGAATTACAAAAACAAATTACAAAAATTCAAAATTTTCGGGTTTATTACAGGGAC
AGCAGAGATCCACTTTGGCGCCGGCTCGAGGCCTGCAGGTGCAAAGATGGATAAAGTTTTAAACAGAGAG
GAATCTTTGCAGCTAATGGACCTTCTAGGTCTTGAAAGGAGTGGGAATTGGCTCCGGTGCCCGTCAGTGG
GCAGAGCGCACATCGCCCACAGTCCCCGAGAAGTTGGGGGGAGGGGTCGGCAATTGAACCGGTGCCTAGA
GAAGGTGGCGCGGGGTAAACTGGGAAAGTGATGTCGTGTACTGGCTCCGCCTTTTTCCCGAGGGTGGGGG
AGAACCGTATATAAGTGCAGTAGTCGCCGTGAACGTTCTTTTTCGCAACGGGTTTGCCGCCAGAACACAG
GTAAGTGCCGTGTGTGGTTCCCGCGGGCCTGGCCTCTTTACGGGTTATGGCCCTTGCGTGCCTTGAATTA
CTTCCACCTGGCTGCAGTACGTGATTCTTGATCCCGAGCTTCGGGTTGGAAGTGGGTGGGAGAGTTCGAG
GCCTTGCGCTTAAGGAGCCCCTTCGCCTCGTGCTTGAGTTGAGGCCTGGCCTGGGCGCTGGGGCCGCCGC
GTGCGAATCTGGTGGCACCTTCGCGCCTGTCTCGCTGCTTTCGATAAGTCTCTAGCCATTTAAAATTTTT
GATGACCTGCTGCGACGCTTTTTTTCTGGCAAGATAGTCTTGTAAATGCGGGCCAAGATCTGCACACTGG
TATTTCGGTTTTTGGGGCCGCGGGCGGCGACGGGGCCCGTGCGTCCCAGCGCACATGTTCGGCGAGGCGG
GGCCTGCGAGCGCGGCCACCGAGAATCGGACGGGGGTAGTCTCAAGCTGGCCGGCCTGCTCTGGTGCCTG
GCCTCGCGCCGCCGTGTATCGCCCCGCCCTGGGCGGCAAGGCTGGCCCGGTCGGCACCAGTTGCGTGAGC
GGAAAGATGGCCGCTTCCCGGCCCTGCTGCAGGGAGCTCAAAATGGAGGACGCGGCGCTCGGGAGAGCGG
GCGGGTGAGTCACCCACACAAAGGAAAAGGGCCTTTCCGTCCTCAGCCGTCGCTTCATGTGACTCCACGG
AGTACCGGGCGCCGTCCAGGCACCTCGATTAGTTCTCGAGCTTTTGGAGTACGTCGTCTTTAGGTTGGGG
GGAGGGGTTTTATGCGATGGAGTTTCCCCACACTGAGTGGGTGGAGACTGAAGTTAGGCCAGCTTGGCAC
TTGATGTAATTCTCCTTGGAATTTGCCCTTTTTGAGTTTGGATCTTGGTTCATTCTCAAGCCTCAGACAG
TGGTTCAAAGTTTTTTTCTTCCATTTCAGGTGTCGTGAGGCTAGCACCGCCACCATGCTGGAGACCTTGA
CACTTATATCCTCCCTGGGTTGTTGGCATGGAGGGGAAGATGAGGCAGCACCTTCTAAGCAGAGCACGTG
TATACATATATACAAAGACCAGGGAGGTCATAGTGGAGAAAGGCCTTATGAGTGTGGGGAATATAGGAAA
TTATTTAAGAACAAGTCCTGCCTCACTGAACCCAGAAGAGATCACAAACACAGGAATGTTCGCACTGGAG
AAAGGCCTTATGAGTGCAGCAAATATGGGAAATTATTTCACCAAAAGCCTACACTCCATATTCATGAGAG
ATTTCATACTGGGCAAAAGACCTATGAGTGCAGTGAGTGTGGAAAATCATTTCACCAAAGCTCTTCACTC
TTGCAGCGTCAGACACTTCACACTAGAGAAAGGCCTTATGAGTGTATTGAATGTGGGAAAGCCTTTGCTG
AAAAGTCCAGTCTCATTAACCACAGGAAAGTTCACTCTGGAGCAAAGCGTTATGAATGCAATGAATGTGG
GAAGTCCTTTGCTTATACATCTAGTCTCATTAAACACAGGAGGATTCACACTGGAGAGAGGCCTTATGAG
TGCAGTGAATGTGGGAGATCCTTTGCTGAAAACTCCAGTCTTATTAAACACTTGAGAGTTCACACAGGAG
AAAGGCCTTATGAATGCGTTGAGTGTGGAAAATCATTTCGCCGAAGCTCTTCACTCTTGCAGCATCAGAG
AGTTCACACTAGAGAAAGGCCTTATGAATGTAGTGAATGTGGGAAATCCTTTAGCTTAAGGTCCAACCTC
ATTCACCATCAGCGAGTTCATACTGGAGAAAGGCATGAGTGCGGGCAGTGTGGGAAATCCTTTAGCCGAA
AATCTAGCCTTATTATACATCTGAGAGTTCACACTGGAGAAAGGCCTTATGAGTGCAGTGACTGTGGGAA
ATCCTTTGCTGAAAACTCCAGCCTTATTAAACACTTGAGAGTTCACACTGGAGAAAGGCCATATGAATGC
ATTGATTGTGGAAAATCATTTCGCCACAGTTCTTCGTTCCGTCGCCATCAGAGAGTTCATACTGGAATGA
GGCCTTATAAGTAGTAATGAACTAGTCCGTAACTTGAAAGTATTTCGATTTCTTGGCTTTATATATCTTG
TGGAAAGGACGACTCGGCTATCCCATCGTGCAGTATACGCGTTAAGTCGACAATCAACCTCTGGATTACA
AAATTTGTGAAAGATTGACTGGTATTCTTAACTATGTTGCTCCTTTTACGCTATGTGGATACGCTGCTTT
AATGCCTTTGTATCATGCTATTGCTTCCCGTATGGCTTTCATTTTCTCCTCCTTGTATAAATCCTGGTTG
CTGTCTCTTTATGAGGAGTTGTGGCCCGTTGTCAGGCAACGTGGCGTGGTGTGCACTGTGTTTGCTGACG
CAACCCCCACTGGTTGGGGCATTGCCACCACCTGTCAGCTCCTTTCCGGGACTTTCGCTTTCCCCCTCCC
TATTGCCACGGCGGAACTCATCGCCGCCTGCCTTGCCCGCTGCTGGACAGGGGCTCGGCTGTTGGGCACT
GACAATTCCGTGGTGTTGTCGGGGAAATCATCGTCCTTTCCTTGGCTGCTCGCCTGTGTTGCCACCTGGA
TTCTGCGCGGGACGTCCTTCTGCTACGTCCCTTCGGCCCTCAATCCAGCGGACCTTCCTTCCCGCGGCCT
GCTGCCGGCTCTGCGGCCTCTTCCGCGTCTTCGCCTTCGCCCTCAGACGAGTCGGATCTCCCTTTGGGCC
GCCTCCCCGCGTCGACTTTAAGACCAATGACTTACAAGGCAGCTGTAGATCTTAGCCACTTTTTAAAAGA
AAAGGGGGGACTGGAAGGGCTAATTCACTCCCAACGAAGACAAGATCTGCTTTTTGCTTGTACTGGGTCT
CTCTGGTTAGACCAGATCTGAGCCTGGGAGCTCTCTGGCTAACTAGGGAACCCACTGCTTAAGCCTCAAT
AAAGCTTGCCTTGAGTGCTTCAAGTAGTGTGTGCCCGTCTGTTGTGTGACTCTGGTAACTAGAGATCCCT
CAGACCCTTTTAGTCAGTGTGGAAAATCTCTAGCAGTACGTATAGTAGTTCATGTCATCTTATTATTCAG
TATTTATAACTTGCAAAGAAATGAATATCAGAGAGTGAGAGGAACTTGTTTATTGCAGCTTATAATGGTT
ACAAATAAAGCAATAGCATCACAAATTTCACAAATAAAGCATTTTTTTCACTGCATTCTAGTTGTGGTTT
GTCCAAACTCATCAATGTATCTTATCATGTCTGGCTCTAGCTATCCCGCCCCTAACTCCGCCCATCCCGC
CCCTAACTCCGCCCAGTTCCGCCCATTCTCCGCCCCATGGCTGACTAATTTTTTTTATTTATGCAGAGGC
CGAGGCCGCCTCGGCCTCTGAGCTATTCCAGAAGTAGTGAGGAGGCTTTTTTGGAGGCCTAGGGACGTAC
CCAATTCGCCCTATAGTGAGTCGTATTACGCGCGCTCACTGGCCGTCGTTTTACAACGTCGTGACTGGGA
AAACCCTGGCGTTACCCAACTTAATCGCCTTGCAGCACATCCCCCTTTCGCCAGCTGGCGTAATAGCGAA
GAGGCCCGCACCGATCGCCCTTCCCAACAGTTGCGCAGCCTGAATGGCGAATGGG
[124 nt withheld, positions 6776-6899]
C
[91 nt withheld, positions 6901-6991]
A
[49 nt withheld, positions 6993-7041]
CCTTTGACGTTGGAGTCCACGTTCTTT
[37 nt withheld, positions 7069-7105]
ACCCTATCTCGGTCTATTCTTTTGATTTATAAGGGATTTTGCCGATTTCGGCCTATTGGTTAAAAAATGA
GCTGATTTAACAAAAATTTAACGCGAATTTTAACAAAATATTAACGCTTACAATTTAGGTGGCACTTTTC
GGGGAAATGTGCGCGGAACCCCTATTTGTTTATTTTTCTAAATACATTCAAATATGTATCCGCTCATGAG
ACAATAACCCTGATAAATGCTTCAATAATATTGAAAAAGGAAGAGTATGAGTATTCAACATTTCCGTGTC
GCCCTTATTCCCTTTTTTGCGGCATTTTGCCTTCCTGTTTTTGCTCACCCAGAAACGCTGGTGAAAGTAA
AAGATGCTGAAGATCAGTTGGGTGCACGAGTGGGTTACATCGAACTGGATCTCAACAGCGGTAAGATCCT
TGAGAGTTTTCGCCCCGAAGAACGTTTTCCAATGATGAGCACTTTTAAAGTTCTGCTATGTGGCGCGGTA
TTATCCCGTATTGACGCCGGGCAAGAGCAACTCGGTCGCCGCATACACTATTCTCAGAATGACTTGGTTG
AGTACTCACCAGTCACAGAAAAGCATCTTACGGATGGCATGACAGTAAGAGAATTATGCAGTGCTGCCAT
AACCATGAGTGATAACACTGCGGCCAACTTACTTCTGACAACGATCGGAGGACCGAAGGAGCTAACCGCT
TTTTTGCACAACATGGGGGATCATGTAACTCGCCTTGATCGTTGGGAACCGGAGCTGAATGAAGCCATAC
CAAACGACGAGCGTGACACCACGATGCCTGTAGCAATGGCAACAACGTTGCGCAAACTATTAACTGGCGA
ACTACTTACTCTAGCTTCCCGGCAACAATTAATAGACTGGATGGAGGCGGATAAAGTTGCAGGACCACTT
CTGCGCTCGGCCCTTCCGGCTGGCTGGTTTATTGCTGATAAATCTGGAGCCGGTGAGCGTGGGTCTCGCG
GTATCATTGCAGCACTGGGGCCAGATGGTAAGCCCTCCCGTATCGTAGTTATCTACACGACGGGGAGTCA
GGCAACTATGGATGAACGAAATAGACAGATCGCTGAGATAGGTGCCTCACTGATTAAGCATTGGTAACTG
TCAGACCAAGTTTACTCATATATACTTTAGATTGATTTAAAACTTCATTTTTAATTTAAAAGGATCTAGG
TGAAGATCCTTTTTGATAATCTCATGACCAAAATCCCTTAACGTGAGTTTTCGTTCCACTGAGCGTCAGA
CCCCGTAGAAAAGATCAAAGGATCTTCTTGAGATCCTTTTTTTCTGCGCGTAATCTGCTGCTTGCAAACA
AAAAAACCACCGCTACCAGCGGTGGTTTGTTTGCCGGATCAAGAGCTACCAACTCTTTTTCCGAAGGTAA
CTGGCTTCAGCAGAGCGCAGATACCAAATACTGTTCTTCTAGTGTAGCCGTAGTTAGGCCACCACTTCAA
GAACTCTGTAGCACCGCCTACATACCTCGCTCTGCTAATCCTGTTACCAGTGGCTGCTGCCAGTGGCGAT
AAGTCGTGTCTTACCGGGTTGGACTCAAGACGATAGTTACCGGATAAGGCGCAGCGGTCGGGCTGAACGG
GGGGTTCGTGCACACAGCCCAGCTTGGAGCGAACGACCTACACCGAACTGAGATACCTACAGCGTGAGCT
ATGAGAAAGCGCCACGCTTCCCGAAGGGAGAAAGGCGGACAGGTATCCGGTAAGCGGCAGGGTCGGAACA
GGAGAGCGCACGAGGGAGCTTCCAGGGGGAAACGCCTGGTATCTTTATAGTCCTGTCGGGTTTCGCCACC
TCTGACTTGAGCGTCGATTTTTGTGATGCTCGTCAGGGGGGCGGAGCCTATGGAAAAACGCCAGCAACGC
GGCCTTTTTACGGTTCCTGGCCTTTTGCTGGCCTTTTGCTCACATGTTCTTTCCTGCGTTATCCCCTGAT
TCTGTGGATAACCGTATTACCGCCTTTGAGTGAGCTGATACCGCTCGCCGCAGCCGAACGACCGAGCGCA
GCGAGTCAGTGAGCGAGGAAGCGGAAGAGCGCCCAATACGCAAACCGCCTCTCCCCGCGCGTTGGCCGAT
TCATTAATGCAGCTGGCACGACAGGTTTCCCGACTGGAAAGCGGGCAGTGAGCGCAACGCAATTAATGTG
AGTTAGCTCACTCATTAGGCACCCCAGGCTTTACACTTTATGCTTCCGGCTCGTATGTTGTGTGGAATTG
TGAGCGGATAACAATTTCACACAGGAAACAGCTATGACCATGATTACGCCAAGCGCGCAATTAACCCTCA
CTAAAGGGAACAAAAGCTGGAGCTGCAAGC
Features (pLannotate 1.2.2; 31 found; start..end, strand, type, name):
      5..231     +  promoter       RSV promoter: Rous sarcoma virus enhancer/promoter
    232..412     +  LTR            5' LTR (truncated): truncated 5' long terminal repeat (LTR) from HIV-1
    459..584     +  misc_feature   HIV-1 Ψ: packaging signal of human immunodeficiency virus type 1
    568..931     +  CDS            HIV-1 gag (fragment): gag protein from human immunodeficiency virus 1; gag
   1077..1310    +  misc_feature   RRE: The Rev response element (RRE) of HIV-1 allows for Rev-dependent mRNA export from the nucleus to the cytoplasm.
   1687..1713    +  CDS            Rev (fragment): human immunodeficiency virus 1 (HIV-1) Rev protein; rev; enhances nuclear export of unspliced and incompletely spliced viral mRNAs
   1720..1743    +  promoter       SV40 promoter (fragment): SV40 early promoter
   1744..1815    +  promoter       SV40 promoter (fragment): SV40 enhancer and early promoter
   1839..1974    +  rep_origin     SV40 ori: SV40 origin of replication
   2020..2616    +  CDS            PuroR (fragment): puromycin N-acetyltransferase; pac from Streptomyces; confers resistance to puromycin
   2665..2782    +  misc_feature   cPPT/CTS: central polypurine tract and central termination sequence of HIV-1
   2847..2913    +  CDS            small t antigen (fragment): SV40 (simian virus 40) small t antigen
   2920..4098    +  promoter       EF-1α promoter: strong constitutive promoter for human elongation factor EF-1α
   4115..4414    +  CDS            ZNF586 (fragment): ZN586_HUMAN - Experimental evidence at transcript level: Swiss-Prot protein existence level 2. May be involved in transcriptional regulation. From Homo sapiens (Human).
   5207..5260    +  promoter       U6 promoter (fragment): RNA polymerase III promoter for human U6 snRNA
   5302..5890    +  misc_feature   WPRE: woodchuck hepatitis virus posttranscriptional regulatory element
   5941..5960    +  misc_feature   cPPT/CTS (fragment): central polypurine tract and central termination sequence of HIV-1
   5962..6195    +  LTR            3' LTR (ΔU3): self-inactivating 3' long terminal repeat (LTR) from HIV-1
   6273..6394    +  polyA_signal   SV40 poly(A) signal: SV40 polyadenylation signal
   6434..6569    +  rep_origin     SV40 ori: SV40 origin of replication
   6590..6608    -  promoter       T7 promoter: promoter for bacteriophage T7 RNA polymerase
   6616..6771    +  CDS            lacZα (fragment): LacZα fragment of β-galactosidase; lacZ fragment
   6776..7204    +  rep_origin     f1 ori (sequence partly withheld): f1 bacteriophage origin of replication; arrow indicates direction of (+) strand synthesis
   7257..7361    +  promoter       AmpR promoter: bla
   7362..8222    +  CDS            AmpR: β-lactamase; bla; confers resistance to ampicillin, carbenicillin, and related antibiotics
   8393..8981    +  rep_origin     ori: high-copy-number ColE1/pMB1/pBR322/pUC origin of replication
   9164..9256    +  CDS            lacI (fragment): lac repressor; lacI; The lac repressor binds to the lac operator to inhibit transcription in E. coli. This inhibition can be relieved by adding lactose or isopropyl-β-D-thiogalactopyranoside (IPTG).
   9269..9290    +  protein_bind   CAP binding site: CAP binding activates transcription in the presence of cAMP. E. coli catabolite activator protein
   9305..9335    +  promoter       lac promoter: promoter for the E. coli lac operon
   9343..9359    +  protein_bind   lac operator: The lac repressor binds to the lac operator to inhibit transcription in E. coli. This inhibition can be relieved by adding lactose or isopropyl-β-D-thiogalactopyranoside (IPTG). lac repressor encoded by lacI
   9404..9422    +  promoter       T3 promoter: promoter for bacteriophage T3 RNA polymerase
