[The description below was written by a language model from this plasmid's Addgene catalogue record and pLannotate feature annotations shown in this document.]
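Description:
TFORF2650 is a lentiviral mammalian expression plasmid built on the pLX_TRC317 backbone. It carries the human zinc-finger gene ZNF586 as one member of a barcoded transcription factor ORF collection. In bacteria it is maintained through a high-copy ColE1/pUC-type origin and selected with ampicillin via the β-lactamase gene. An f1 origin and remnants of a lac/lacZα cloning region flanked by T3 and T7 promoters are also present in the backbone. The depositor notes that the plasmid can recombine, as is common for LTR-containing vectors.

The viral portion has a third-generation, self-inactivating layout. An RSV promoter drives a truncated HIV-1 5' LTR, followed by the Ψ packaging signal with a short gag fragment, the Rev response element for Rev-dependent export of the genomic RNA, a cPPT/CTS element and a ΔU3 3' LTR followed by an SV40 polyadenylation signal. Within this transfer cassette, an SV40 early promoter/origin segment sits upstream of the puromycin N-acetyltransferase gene, allowing selection of transduced cells. The EF-1α promoter drives the ZNF586 ORF (about 1.2 kb according to the catalogue). The automated annotation labels only the first 300 nt after the promoter as ZNF586, probably because the cloned isoform only partly matches the reference protein used for annotation. A WPRE downstream of the insert enhances transcript expression.

The catalogue describes a unique 24-bp barcode linked to the ORF, although it is not annotated as a feature in the table. This barcode lets the transcription factor be identified in pooled overexpression screens, such as those testing which factors direct cell differentiation.
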