Addgene plasmid #142349: TFORF2650
Purpose: Lentiviral vector for overexpressing transcription factor ORFs with unique 24-bp barcodes. Barcodes facilitate identification of transcription factors in pooled screens.
Depositing lab: Feng Zhang. Depositing organization: Broad Institute. Publication: A transcription factor atlas of directed differentiation. Joung J, Ma S, Tay T, Geiger-Schuller KR, Kirchgatterer PC, Verdine VK, Guo B, Arias-Garcia MA, Allen WE, Singh A, Kuksenko O, Abudayyeh OO, Gootenberg JS, Fu Z, Macrae RK, Buenrostro JD, Regev A, Zhang F. Cell. 2023 Jan 5;186(1):209-229.e26. doi: 10.1016/j.cell.2022.11.026. PubMed 36608654.
Backbone
  Vector backbone: pLX_TRC317
  Backbone manufacturer: Broad Institute Genetic Perturbation Platform
  Backbone size w/o insert (bp): 8264
  Vector type: Mammalian Expression, Lentiviral
  Selectable markers: Puromycin
Growth in bacteria
  Bacterial resistance: Ampicillin, 100 μg/mL
  Growth temperature: 30°C
  Growth strain: NEB Stable
  Copy number: High Copy
Gene/Insert
  Gene/Insert name: ZNF586
  Species: H. sapiens (human)
  Insert size (bp): 1181
  Entrez Gene: ZNF586
  Promoter: EF1a
  Cloning method: Unknown
  Sequencing primers: 5′ GGGTGGAGACTGAAGTTAGGCCAG; 3′ CACATAGCGTAAAAGGAGCAACATAG
Terms and licenses: Academic/Nonprofit Terms; Industry Terms: Not Available to Industry
Depositor comments: NM_001204814,ENST00000391702 . The transcription factor ORF portion of this plasmid was synthesized by Genewiz. Please test multiple small colonies in case of plasmid recombination. To make this collection available in a timely manner, a portion of this collection was not fully sequenced by Addgene. If an Addgene verified full plasmid sequence is not available, please contact us prior to placing an order to request the full sequence.
How to cite: TFORF2650 was a gift from Feng Zhang (Addgene plasmid # 142349 ; http://n2t.net/addgene:142349 ; RRID:Addgene_142349)
