>Addgene plasmid #142349 | TFORF2650 | depositor partial sequence | sequence record 279185 | Insert
ACCGCCACCATGCTGGAGACCTTGACACTTATATCCTCCCTGGGTTGTTGGCATGGAGGGGAAGATGAGG
CAGCACCTTCTAAGCAGAGCACGTGTATACATATATACAAAGACCAGGGAGGTCATAGTGGAGAAAGGCC
TTATGAGTGTGGGGAATATAGGAAATTATTTAAGAACAAGTCCTGCCTCACTGAACCCAGAAGAGATCAC
AAACACAGGAATGTTCGCACTGGAGAAAGGCCTTATGAGTGCAGCAAATATGGGAAATTATTTCACCAAA
AGCCTACACTCCATATTCATGAGAGATTTCATACTGGGCAAAAGACCTATGAGTGCAGTGAGTGTGGAAA
ATCATTTCACCAAAGCTCTTCACTCTTGCAGCGTCAGACACTTCACACTAGAGAAAGGCCTTATGAGTGT
ATTGAATGTGGGAAAGCCTTTGCTGAAAAGTCCAGTCTCATTAACCACAGGAAAGTTCACTCTGGAGCAA
AGCGTTATGAATGCAATGAATGTGGGAAGTCCTTTGCTTATACATCTAGTCTCATTAAACACAGGAGGAT
TCACACTGGAGAGAGGCCTTATGAGTGCAGTGAATGTGGGAGATCCTTTGCTGAAAACTCCAGTCTTATT
AAACACTTGAGAGTTCACACAGGAGAAAGGCCTTATGAATGCGTTGAGTGTGGAAAATCATTTCGCCGAA
GCTCTTCACTCTTGCAGCATCAGAGAGTTCACACTAGAGAAAGGCCTTATGAATGTAGTGAATGTGGGAA
ATCCTTTAGCTTAAGGTCCAACCTCATTCACCATCAGCGAGTTCATACTGGAGAAAGGCATGAGTGCGGG
CAGTGTGGGAAATCCTTTAGCCGAAAATCTAGCCTTATTATACATCTGAGAGTTCACACTGGAGAAAGGC
CTTATGAGTGCAGTGACTGTGGGAAATCCTTTGCTGAAAACTCCAGCCTTATTAAACACTTGAGAGTTCA
CACTGGAGAAAGGCCATATGAATGCATTGATTGTGGAAAATCATTTCGCCACAGTTCTTCGTTCCGTCGC
CATCAGAGAGTTCATACTGGAATGAGGCCTTATAAGTAGTAATGAACTAGTCCGTAACTTGAAAGTATTT
CGATTTCTTGGCTTTATATATCTTGTGGAAAGGACGACTCGGCTATCCCATCGTGCAGTAT
