>Addgene plasmid #142349 | TFORF2650 | depositor partial sequence | sequence record 279186 | Barcode
CTCGGCTATCCCATCGTGCAGTAT
